Addgene plasmid #221423: pENTR-ABCC1_STOP
Purpose: Gateway entry clone with codon-optimized ORF sequence for subcloning into custom expression vectors
Depositing lab: RESOLUTE Consortium & Giulio Superti-Furga. Depositing organization: CeMM Research Center for Molecular Medicine. Publication: The efflux pump ABCC1/MRP1 constitutively restricts PROTAC sensitivity in cancer cells. Wolf G, Craigon C, Teoh ST, Essletzbichler P, Onstein S, Cassidy D, Uijttewaal ECH, Dvorak V, Cao Y, Bensimon A, Elling U, Ciulli A, Superti-Furga G. Cell Chem Biol. 2024 Dec 24:S2451-9456(24)00489-6. doi: 10.1016/j.chembiol.2024.11.009. PubMed 39755121.
Backbone
  Vector backbone: pENTR
  Backbone manufacturer: Twist Bioscience
  Vector type: Mammalian Expression
Growth in bacteria
  Bacterial resistance: Kanamycin, 50 μg/mL
  Growth temperature: 37°C
  Growth strain: NEB Stable
  Copy number: High Copy
Gene/Insert
  Gene/Insert name: ABCC1
  Species: H. sapiens (human)
  Insert size (bp): 4593
  Entrez Gene: ABCC1 (a.k.a. ABC29, ABCC, DFNA77, GS-X, MRP, MRP1)
  Cloning method: Gateway Cloning
  Sequencing primers: 5′ M13; 3′ M13r
Terms and licenses: Academic/Nonprofit Terms; Industry Terms: Not Available to Industry
Depositor comments: RESOLUTE ID: PD053E-9
How to cite: pENTR-ABCC1_STOP was a gift from RESOLUTE Consortium & Giulio Superti-Furga (Addgene plasmid # 221423 ; http://n2t.net/addgene:221423 ; RRID:Addgene_221423)
