[The description below was written by a language model from this plasmid's Addgene catalogue record and pLannotate feature annotations shown in this document.]
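Description:
pENTR-ABCC1_STOP is a Gateway entry clone of about 7 kb built on a pENTR backbone synthesized by Twist Bioscience. It carries a codon-optimized open reading frame for human ABCC1, also known as MRP1. The plasmid is maintained in E. coli through a high-copy ColE1/pUC-type origin and selected with kanamycin via an aminoglycoside phosphotransferase (KanR) gene. Other annotated backbone elements are an rrnB T1 transcription terminator, which helps insulate the cloning region from read-through transcription, and short remnants of a pBluescript-type multiple cloning site and lacZα. These remnants have no apparent functional role here.

The 4,593 bp ABCC1 coding sequence lies between attL1 and attL2 recombination sites. An LR Clonase reaction can therefore move the ORF directionally into any attR-containing destination vector. The "_STOP" suffix suggests the ORF keeps its own stop codon, which would suit native or N-terminally tagged expression rather than C-terminal fusions, although the record does not state this explicitly. The repository lists the vector type as mammalian expression, but the feature table shows no eukaryotic promoter or polyadenylation signal. Expression in cells therefore depends on the destination vector chosen.

ABCC1 encodes an ATP-dependent efflux pump that exports glutathione conjugates, organic anions and many drugs, and it contributes to anticancer drug resistance. The clone comes from a transporter-focused consortium resource and is associated with work showing that ABCC1 restricts PROTAC sensitivity in cancer cells. Its stated purpose is subcloning the ORF into custom expression vectors.
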