Features (pLannotate 1.2.2; 8 found; start..end, strand, type, name):
      1..100     +  protein_bind   attL1: mutant version of attL; recombination site for the Gateway® LR reaction LR Clonase™
    107..4699    +  CDS            ABCC1: MRP1_HUMAN - Also known as MRP, MRP1. Experimental evidence at protein level: Swiss-Prot protein existence level 1. Mediates export of organic anions and drugs from the cytoplasm (PubMed:7961706, PubMed:16230346, PubMed:9281595, PubMed:10064732, PubMed:11114332). Mediates ATP-dependent transport of glutathione and glutathione conjugates, leukotriene C4, estradiol-17- beta-o-glucuronide, methotrexate, antiviral drugs and other xenobiotics (PubMed:7961706, PubMed:16230346, PubMed:9281595, PubMed:10064732, PubMed:11114332). Confers resistance to anticancer drugs by decreasing accumulation of drug
   4735..4834    -  protein_bind   attL2: mutant version of attL; recombination site for the Gateway® LR reaction LR Clonase™
   5079..5667    -  rep_origin     ori: high-copy-number ColE1/pMB1/pBR322/pUC origin of replication
   5803..6618    -  CDS            KanR: aminoglycoside phosphotransferase; aph(3')-Ia; confers resistance to kanamycin in bacteria or G418 (Geneticin®) in eukaryotes
   6734..6756    +  misc_feature   MCS (fragment): pBluescript multiple cloning site
   6756..6802    +  terminator     rrnB T1 terminator: transcription terminator T1 from the E. coli rrnB gene
   6904..6947    -  CDS            lacZα (fragment): LacZα fragment of β-galactosidase; lacZ fragment
>Addgene plasmid #221423 | pENTR-ABCC1_STOP | addgene full sequence | sequence record 437189 | Addgene NGS Result
CAAATAATGATTTTATTTTGACTGATAGTGACCTGTTCGTTGCAACAGATTGATGAGCAATGCTTTTTTA
TAATGCCAACTTTGTACAAAAAAGCAGGCTGCCACCATGGCACTCCGAGGCTTTTGTAGCGCAGATGGCA
GCGACCCCCTGTGGGATTGGAATGTAACATGGAATACAAGCAACCCTGACTTCACAAAATGTTTTCAAAA
TACAGTACTCGTCTGGGTCCCCTGCTTCTACTTGTGGGCATGTTTCCCCTTCTACTTCTTGTATCTCTCC
AGGCACGATAGGGGATACATCCAAATGACCCCTCTGAATAAAACCAAAACTGCTCTGGGCTTCCTGTTAT
GGATAGTCTGCTGGGCCGACTTATTTTATTCCTTTTGGGAGCGCTCAAGGGGCATCTTCCTCGCCCCCGT
TTTCCTTGTATCTCCTACGTTGCTTGGAATCACTATGTTATTAGCTACTTTCCTGATCCAACTCGAAAGA
AGAAAAGGGGTTCAAAGCAGTGGAATAATGCTCACCTTTTGGCTCGTAGCCTTGGTGTGCGCACTCGCAA
TCTTGAGGTCAAAGATCATGACTGCACTGAAGGAAGATGCCCAAGTAGATTTGTTTCGCGACATAACTTT
CTACGTGTATTTCTCACTTCTTCTGATCCAACTGGTCCTTTCTTGCTTCTCCGATCGGAGCCCTTTATTT
TCCGAGACCATCCATGACCCAAACCCTTGTCCAGAGAGCTCTGCGAGTTTCTTATCTAGGATCACCTTCT
GGTGGATCACCGGTTTAATCGTTCGCGGTTATCGGCAGCCGCTTGAGGGCTCTGACCTTTGGAGTCTTAA
CAAAGAGGATACGTCAGAACAAGTGGTTCCTGTACTGGTGAAGAATTGGAAGAAAGAATGTGCCAAAACT
CGCAAGCAACCCGTTAAAGTAGTGTATTCTAGCAAGGATCCCGCCCAGCCGAAAGAGTCATCCAAAGTGG
ATGCCAATGAGGAAGTTGAAGCATTGATTGTAAAGTCTCCTCAGAAAGAGTGGAACCCTTCATTGTTTAA
GGTTCTGTATAAGACATTTGGTCCCTACTTTCTGATGTCTTTCTTCTTCAAAGCGATCCATGACCTTATG
ATGTTTTCAGGTCCCCAAATTCTGAAGTTACTTATTAAGTTTGTGAATGATACCAAGGCACCGGATTGGC
AGGGGTATTTCTACACTGTTCTCCTGTTTGTAACAGCGTGCCTTCAAACACTCGTCTTACACCAGTATTT
CCACATATGCTTCGTGTCAGGAATGAGGATTAAGACAGCCGTTATCGGTGCTGTCTACAGAAAGGCTCTC
GTCATCACTAACAGCGCGAGAAAATCTTCCACAGTGGGTGAAATTGTGAACCTGATGAGCGTGGATGCGC
AAAGATTTATGGACCTCGCCACCTATATTAACATGATATGGAGCGCACCCCTGCAGGTCATATTGGCACT
CTACTTGCTTTGGTTGAACCTGGGTCCAAGTGTTCTGGCTGGTGTTGCTGTGATGGTGTTGATGGTACCC
GTTAACGCCGTCATGGCCATGAAGACTAAGACATATCAAGTCGCTCATATGAAATCCAAGGACAACCGAA
TAAAACTCATGAACGAAATCCTGAATGGTATTAAAGTGCTTAAACTGTATGCTTGGGAACTGGCTTTCAA
AGATAAGGTCTTGGCTATCCGTCAAGAAGAATTGAAAGTTCTTAAGAAATCAGCTTACCTCTCAGCCGTC
GGCACGTTCACCTGGGTCTGCACACCCTTTCTGGTGGCCTTGTGTACTTTCGCCGTATATGTCACTATTG
ACGAGAACAATATCCTGGACGCACAAACCGCCTTTGTATCCCTCGCGCTGTTTAACATTCTCCGGTTTCC
GCTTAATATCTTGCCTATGGTGATCTCAAGTATTGTCCAAGCCAGTGTCTCTCTGAAACGGCTCCGCATC
TTTCTGTCTCATGAGGAGTTGGAACCAGATTCTATAGAACGCCGACCCGTGAAAGACGGCGGCGGGACCA
ACAGCATAACTGTCAGAAACGCAACATTCACATGGGCTCGCAGTGACCCGCCCACCCTCAATGGCATTAC
ATTCTCCATTCCGGAAGGCGCATTAGTCGCAGTGGTGGGGCAAGTTGGATGTGGCAAGTCCAGCCTGCTC
TCCGCTCTGCTTGCCGAGATGGACAAAGTTGAGGGACATGTCGCTATAAAAGGGTCTGTCGCATATGTCC
CCCAACAAGCCTGGATACAGAATGATTCTTTACGAGAGAACATATTGTTTGGATGTCAACTCGAAGAACC
CTATTACCGGTCCGTTATTCAAGCATGTGCTCTCTTGCCTGACCTCGAGATTCTTCCCAGCGGCGACCGT
ACAGAGATCGGCGAGAAAGGCGTCAATCTCTCTGGTGGCCAAAAGCAGCGCGTCAGCTTGGCACGTGCCG
TGTATTCTAATGCTGATATTTATCTGTTCGATGATCCACTCTCTGCCGTGGATGCCCATGTGGGGAAACA
CATATTCGAGAATGTAATAGGGCCCAAGGGTATGCTTAAGAATAAAACTAGGATTCTGGTAACCCATAGT
ATGTCTTATTTGCCACAAGTTGATGTCATTATCGTCATGTCTGGCGGAAAGATTAGTGAGATGGGCTCTT
ACCAAGAACTGCTGGCCCGGGACGGGGCCTTTGCCGAATTCCTGCGTACTTACGCCTCAACGGAACAGGA
GCAGGATGCTGAGGAGAATGGAGTAACCGGAGTTAGCGGGCCAGGTAAAGAGGCTAAACAAATGGAGAAC
GGGATGTTAGTCACTGACTCTGCAGGAAAACAACTGCAACGCCAGCTGAGCAGCAGCAGTAGCTATTCCG
GCGACATTTCCCGACACCACAACTCTACTGCGGAACTTCAGAAAGCGGAAGCTAAGAAAGAGGAAACTTG
GAAACTGATGGAAGCTGATAAGGCTCAAACCGGGCAAGTGAAACTGTCTGTTTATTGGGATTATATGAAG
GCCATTGGGTTGTTTATTAGCTTCCTGTCAATTTTCCTGTTCATGTGTAATCATGTTTCAGCTTTAGCCT
CTAACTATTGGCTTTCTCTCTGGACCGATGATCCTATTGTTAATGGTACTCAAGAGCATACTAAAGTAAG
GCTCAGCGTGTATGGTGCCCTGGGCATAAGCCAAGGTATCGCCGTATTTGGGTACAGCATGGCTGTATCC
ATCGGTGGAATCCTCGCGTCACGCTGCCTTCATGTCGACTTGTTACATTCAATACTGAGGAGTCCTATGT
CCTTCTTTGAAAGAACACCTAGCGGAAACCTGGTCAACCGATTTTCAAAGGAACTGGATACTGTCGACTC
CATGATTCCTGAGGTTATTAAAATGTTTATGGGCTCTTTATTTAACGTGATTGGAGCCTGTATCGTCATC
CTGCTTGCCACGCCAATCGCAGCGATAATCATTCCACCCCTGGGACTTATCTACTTCTTTGTGCAACGCT
TCTACGTGGCGTCATCCCGACAGCTCAAACGCCTGGAAAGCGTCTCCAGAAGCCCAGTGTACTCACATTT
CAACGAGACCCTGCTTGGGGTTTCCGTGATAAGGGCTTTCGAGGAACAGGAACGCTTTATACATCAATCC
GACTTGAAAGTGGATGAGAACCAAAAGGCCTATTATCCGTCCATAGTAGCAAACAGGTGGCTGGCTGTAC
GTCTGGAGTGCGTGGGAAATTGCATTGTTCTGTTTGCAGCTTTATTTGCCGTTATATCCAGGCACAGTCT
CTCAGCCGGGCTCGTTGGGTTGTCTGTCAGCTACTCACTGCAAGTGACGACTTATCTTAATTGGCTTGTG
CGCATGAGCTCAGAAATGGAAACAAATATCGTAGCAGTTGAACGGCTTAAAGAATACTCAGAAACAGAGA
AAGAGGCACCTTGGCAAATACAAGAAACTGCACCACCTTCCAGTTGGCCTCAAGTCGGCCGGGTCGAGTT
CAGAAATTATTGTCTGAGGTATCGAGAAGACCTGGACTTTGTGCTGAGACATATTAATGTTACCATTAAT
GGCGGTGAAAAGGTCGGGATTGTAGGAAGGACTGGTGCAGGTAAATCCAGCCTTACGTTAGGCCTTTTCC
GTATCAACGAATCCGCTGAAGGCGAGATCATAATAGATGGGATTAATATAGCCAAAATCGGCCTTCATGA
TCTTCGCTTCAAGATCACTATCATCCCTCAGGACCCCGTTTTGTTTTCTGGAAGCTTACGCATGAACTTG
GATCCATTCTCACAGTATTCCGACGAAGAAGTGTGGACTTCACTCGAATTGGCGCACCTGAAGGACTTTG
TGAGCGCTTTGCCAGACAAGCTCGACCATGAATGTGCCGAAGGCGGTGAGAACTTAAGCGTAGGCCAACG
TCAGTTAGTTTGCCTTGCTCGGGCGCTGCTCCGAAAGACTAAGATTCTCGTATTAGATGAAGCCACTGCG
GCAGTTGACCTTGAAACAGATGACCTCATACAGAGCACGATCAGAACGCAATTTGAAGACTGTACAGTTC
TCACCATCGCGCATAGACTTAACACCATTATGGATTACACAAGAGTCATTGTGTTAGACAAGGGTGAGAT
CCAAGAGTACGGGGCCCCAAGTGATCTGTTACAACAACGAGGGCTGTTCTACTCTATGGCAAAGGACGCC
GGATTAGTATGACTTGTGGAAAGGACGTGTCACTTGAACGCGGGACCCAGCTTTCTTGTACAAAGTTGGC
ATTATAAGAAAGCATTGCTTATCAATTTGTTGCAACGAACAGGTCACTATCAGTCAAAATAAAATCATTA
TTTGAGGCTAGGTGGAGGCTCAGTGATGATAAGTCTGCGATGGTGGATGCATGTGTCATGGTCATAGCTG
TTTCCTGTGTGAAATTGTTATCCGCTCAGAGGGCACAATCCTATTCCGCGCTATCCGACAATCTCCAAGA
CATTAGGTGGAGTTCAGTTCGGCGTATGGCATATGTCGCTGGAAAGAACATGTGAGCAAAAGGCCAGCAA
AAGGCCAGGAACCGTAAAAAGGCCGCGTTGCTGGCGTTTTTCCATAGGCTCCGCCCCCCTGACGAGCATC
ACAAAAATCGACGCTCAAGTCAGAGGTGGCGAAACCCGACAGGACTATAAAGATACCAGGCGTTTCCCCC
TGGAAGCTCCCTCGTGCGCTCTCCTGTTCCGACCCTGCCGCTTACCGGATACCTGTCCGCCTTTCTCCCT
TCGGGAAGCGTGGCGCTTTCTCATAGCTCACGCTGTAGGTATCTCAGTTCGGTGTAGGTCGTTCGCTCCA
AGCTGGGCTGTGTGCACGAACCCCCCGTTCAGCCCGACCGCTGCGCCTTATCCGGTAACTATCGTCTTGA
GTCCAACCCGGTAAGACACGACTTATCGCCACTGGCAGCAGCCACTGGTAACAGGATTAGCAGAGCGAGG
TATGTAGGCGGTGCTACAGAGTTCTTGAAGTGGTGGCCTAACTACGGCTACACTAGAAGAACAGTATTTG
GTATCTGCGCTCTGCTGAAGCCAGTTACCTTCGGAAAAAGAGTTGGTAGCTCTTGATCCGGCAAACAAAC
CACCGCTGGTAGCGGTGGTTTTTTTGTTTGCAAGCAGCAGATTACGCGCAGAAAAAAAGGATCTCAAGAA
GATCCTTTGATCTTTTCTACGGGGTCTGACGCTCTATTCAACAAAGCCGCCGTCCCGTCAAGTCAGCGTA
AATGGGTAGGGGGCTTCAAATCGTCCGCTCTGCCAGTGTTACAACCAATTAACAAATTCTGATTAGAAAA
ACTCATCGAGCATCAAATGAAACTGCAATTTATTCATATCAGGATTATCAATACCATATTTTTGAAAAAG
CCGTTTCTGTAATGAAGGAGAAAACTCACCGAGGCAGTTCCATAGGATGGCAAGATCCTGGTATCGGTCT
GCGATTCCGACTCGTCCAACATCAATACAACCTATTAATTTCCCCTCGTCAAAAATAAGGTTATCAAGTG
AGAAATCACCATGAGTGACGACTGAATCCGGTGAGAATGGCAAAAGCTTATGCATTTCTTTCCAGACTTG
TTCAACAGGCCAGCCATTACGCTCGTCATCAAAATCACTCGCATCAACCAAACCGTTATTCATTCGTGAT
TGCGCCTGAGCGAGACGAAATACGCGATCGCTGTTAAAAGGACAATTACAAACAGGAATCGAATGCAACC
GGCGCAGGAACACTGCCAGCGCATCAACAATATTTTCACCTGAATCAGGATATTCTTCTAATACCTGGAA
TGCTGTTTTCCCGGGGATCGCAGTGGTGAGTAACCATGCATCATCAGGAGTACGGATAAAATGCTTGATG
GTCGGAAGAGGCATAAATTCCGTCAGCCAGTTTAGTCTGACCATCTCATCTGTAACATCATTGGCAACGC
TACCTTTGCCATGTTTCAGAAACAACTCTGGCGCATCGGGCTTCCCATACAATCGATAGATTGTCGCACC
TGATTGCCCGACATTATCGCGAGCCCATTTATACCCATATAAATCAGCATCCATGTTGGAATTTAATCGC
GGCCTCGAGCAAGACGTTTCCCGTTGAATATGGCTCATAACACCCCTTGTATTACTGTTTATGTAAGCAG
ACAGTTTTATTGTTCATGATGATATATTTTTATCTTGTGCAATGTAACATCAGAGATTTTGAGACACAAC
GTGGCTTTCCCCCGCCGCTCTAGAACTAGTGGATCCAAATAAAACGAAAGGCTCAGTCGAAAGACTGGGC
CTTTCGTTTTATCTGTTGTTTGTCGCATTATACGAGACGTCCAGGTTGGGATACCTGAAACAAAACCCAT
CGTACGGCCAAGGAAGTCTCCAATAACTGTGATCCACCACAAGCGCCAGGGTTTTCCCAGTCACGACGTT
GTAAAACGACGGCCAGTCATGCATAATCCGCACGCATCTGGAATAAGGAAGTGCCATTCCGCCTGACCT
