>Addgene plasmid #221423 | pENTR-ABCC1_STOP | depositor partial sequence | sequence record 433717 | ABCC1 ORF
ATGGCACTCCGAGGCTTTTGTAGCGCAGATGGCAGCGACCCCCTGTGGGATTGGAATGTAACATGGAATA
CAAGCAACCCTGACTTCACAAAATGTTTTCAAAATACAGTACTCGTCTGGGTCCCCTGCTTCTACTTGTG
GGCATGTTTCCCCTTCTACTTCTTGTATCTCTCCAGGCACGATAGGGGATACATCCAAATGACCCCTCTG
AATAAAACCAAAACTGCTCTGGGCTTCCTGTTATGGATAGTCTGCTGGGCCGACTTATTTTATTCCTTTT
GGGAGCGCTCAAGGGGCATCTTCCTCGCCCCCGTTTTCCTTGTATCTCCTACGTTGCTTGGAATCACTAT
GTTATTAGCTACTTTCCTGATCCAACTCGAAAGAAGAAAAGGGGTTCAAAGCAGTGGAATAATGCTCACC
TTTTGGCTCGTAGCCTTGGTGTGCGCACTCGCAATCTTGAGGTCAAAGATCATGACTGCACTGAAGGAAG
ATGCCCAAGTAGATTTGTTTCGCGACATAACTTTCTACGTGTATTTCTCACTTCTTCTGATCCAACTGGT
CCTTTCTTGCTTCTCCGATCGGAGCCCTTTATTTTCCGAGACCATCCATGACCCAAACCCTTGTCCAGAG
AGCTCTGCGAGTTTCTTATCTAGGATCACCTTCTGGTGGATCACCGGTTTAATCGTTCGCGGTTATCGGC
AGCCGCTTGAGGGCTCTGACCTTTGGAGTCTTAACAAAGAGGATACGTCAGAACAAGTGGTTCCTGTACT
GGTGAAGAATTGGAAGAAAGAATGTGCCAAAACTCGCAAGCAACCCGTTAAAGTAGTGTATTCTAGCAAG
GATCCCGCCCAGCCGAAAGAGTCATCCAAAGTGGATGCCAATGAGGAAGTTGAAGCATTGATTGTAAAGT
CTCCTCAGAAAGAGTGGAACCCTTCATTGTTTAAGGTTCTGTATAAGACATTTGGTCCCTACTTTCTGAT
GTCTTTCTTCTTCAAAGCGATCCATGACCTTATGATGTTTTCAGGTCCCCAAATTCTGAAGTTACTTATT
AAGTTTGTGAATGATACCAAGGCACCGGATTGGCAGGGGTATTTCTACACTGTTCTCCTGTTTGTAACAG
CGTGCCTTCAAACACTCGTCTTACACCAGTATTTCCACATATGCTTCGTGTCAGGAATGAGGATTAAGAC
AGCCGTTATCGGTGCTGTCTACAGAAAGGCTCTCGTCATCACTAACAGCGCGAGAAAATCTTCCACAGTG
GGTGAAATTGTGAACCTGATGAGCGTGGATGCGCAAAGATTTATGGACCTCGCCACCTATATTAACATGA
TATGGAGCGCACCCCTGCAGGTCATATTGGCACTCTACTTGCTTTGGTTGAACCTGGGTCCAAGTGTTCT
GGCTGGTGTTGCTGTGATGGTGTTGATGGTACCCGTTAACGCCGTCATGGCCATGAAGACTAAGACATAT
CAAGTCGCTCATATGAAATCCAAGGACAACCGAATAAAACTCATGAACGAAATCCTGAATGGTATTAAAG
TGCTTAAACTGTATGCTTGGGAACTGGCTTTCAAAGATAAGGTCTTGGCTATCCGTCAAGAAGAATTGAA
AGTTCTTAAGAAATCAGCTTACCTCTCAGCCGTCGGCACGTTCACCTGGGTCTGCACACCCTTTCTGGTG
GCCTTGTGTACTTTCGCCGTATATGTCACTATTGACGAGAACAATATCCTGGACGCACAAACCGCCTTTG
TATCCCTCGCGCTGTTTAACATTCTCCGGTTTCCGCTTAATATCTTGCCTATGGTGATCTCAAGTATTGT
CCAAGCCAGTGTCTCTCTGAAACGGCTCCGCATCTTTCTGTCTCATGAGGAGTTGGAACCAGATTCTATA
GAACGCCGACCCGTGAAAGACGGCGGCGGGACCAACAGCATAACTGTCAGAAACGCAACATTCACATGGG
CTCGCAGTGACCCGCCCACCCTCAATGGCATTACATTCTCCATTCCGGAAGGCGCATTAGTCGCAGTGGT
GGGGCAAGTTGGATGTGGCAAGTCCAGCCTGCTCTCCGCTCTGCTTGCCGAGATGGACAAAGTTGAGGGA
CATGTCGCTATAAAAGGGTCTGTCGCATATGTCCCCCAACAAGCCTGGATACAGAATGATTCTTTACGAG
AGAACATATTGTTTGGATGTCAACTCGAAGAACCCTATTACCGGTCCGTTATTCAAGCATGTGCTCTCTT
GCCTGACCTCGAGATTCTTCCCAGCGGCGACCGTACAGAGATCGGCGAGAAAGGCGTCAATCTCTCTGGT
GGCCAAAAGCAGCGCGTCAGCTTGGCACGTGCCGTGTATTCTAATGCTGATATTTATCTGTTCGATGATC
CACTCTCTGCCGTGGATGCCCATGTGGGGAAACACATATTCGAGAATGTAATAGGGCCCAAGGGTATGCT
TAAGAATAAAACTAGGATTCTGGTAACCCATAGTATGTCTTATTTGCCACAAGTTGATGTCATTATCGTC
ATGTCTGGCGGAAAGATTAGTGAGATGGGCTCTTACCAAGAACTGCTGGCCCGGGACGGGGCCTTTGCCG
AATTCCTGCGTACTTACGCCTCAACGGAACAGGAGCAGGATGCTGAGGAGAATGGAGTAACCGGAGTTAG
CGGGCCAGGTAAAGAGGCTAAACAAATGGAGAACGGGATGTTAGTCACTGACTCTGCAGGAAAACAACTG
CAACGCCAGCTGAGCAGCAGCAGTAGCTATTCCGGCGACATTTCCCGACACCACAACTCTACTGCGGAAC
TTCAGAAAGCGGAAGCTAAGAAAGAGGAAACTTGGAAACTGATGGAAGCTGATAAGGCTCAAACCGGGCA
AGTGAAACTGTCTGTTTATTGGGATTATATGAAGGCCATTGGGTTGTTTATTAGCTTCCTGTCAATTTTC
CTGTTCATGTGTAATCATGTTTCAGCTTTAGCCTCTAACTATTGGCTTTCTCTCTGGACCGATGATCCTA
TTGTTAATGGTACTCAAGAGCATACTAAAGTAAGGCTCAGCGTGTATGGTGCCCTGGGCATAAGCCAAGG
TATCGCCGTATTTGGGTACAGCATGGCTGTATCCATCGGTGGAATCCTCGCGTCACGCTGCCTTCATGTC
GACTTGTTACATTCAATACTGAGGAGTCCTATGTCCTTCTTTGAAAGAACACCTAGCGGAAACCTGGTCA
ACCGATTTTCAAAGGAACTGGATACTGTCGACTCCATGATTCCTGAGGTTATTAAAATGTTTATGGGCTC
TTTATTTAACGTGATTGGAGCCTGTATCGTCATCCTGCTTGCCACGCCAATCGCAGCGATAATCATTCCA
CCCCTGGGACTTATCTACTTCTTTGTGCAACGCTTCTACGTGGCGTCATCCCGACAGCTCAAACGCCTGG
AAAGCGTCTCCAGAAGCCCAGTGTACTCACATTTCAACGAGACCCTGCTTGGGGTTTCCGTGATAAGGGC
TTTCGAGGAACAGGAACGCTTTATACATCAATCCGACTTGAAAGTGGATGAGAACCAAAAGGCCTATTAT
CCGTCCATAGTAGCAAACAGGTGGCTGGCTGTACGTCTGGAGTGCGTGGGAAATTGCATTGTTCTGTTTG
CAGCTTTATTTGCCGTTATATCCAGGCACAGTCTCTCAGCCGGGCTCGTTGGGTTGTCTGTCAGCTACTC
ACTGCAAGTGACGACTTATCTTAATTGGCTTGTGCGCATGAGCTCAGAAATGGAAACAAATATCGTAGCA
GTTGAACGGCTTAAAGAATACTCAGAAACAGAGAAAGAGGCACCTTGGCAAATACAAGAAACTGCACCAC
CTTCCAGTTGGCCTCAAGTCGGCCGGGTCGAGTTCAGAAATTATTGTCTGAGGTATCGAGAAGACCTGGA
CTTTGTGCTGAGACATATTAATGTTACCATTAATGGCGGTGAAAAGGTCGGGATTGTAGGAAGGACTGGT
GCAGGTAAATCCAGCCTTACGTTAGGCCTTTTCCGTATCAACGAATCCGCTGAAGGCGAGATCATAATAG
ATGGGATTAATATAGCCAAAATCGGCCTTCATGATCTTCGCTTCAAGATCACTATCATCCCTCAGGACCC
CGTTTTGTTTTCTGGAAGCTTACGCATGAACTTGGATCCATTCTCACAGTATTCCGACGAAGAAGTGTGG
ACTTCACTCGAATTGGCGCACCTGAAGGACTTTGTGAGCGCTTTGCCAGACAAGCTCGACCATGAATGTG
CCGAAGGCGGTGAGAACTTAAGCGTAGGCCAACGTCAGTTAGTTTGCCTTGCTCGGGCGCTGCTCCGAAA
GACTAAGATTCTCGTATTAGATGAAGCCACTGCGGCAGTTGACCTTGAAACAGATGACCTCATACAGAGC
ACGATCAGAACGCAATTTGAAGACTGTACAGTTCTCACCATCGCGCATAGACTTAACACCATTATGGATT
ACACAAGAGTCATTGTGTTAGACAAGGGTGAGATCCAAGAGTACGGGGCCCCAAGTGATCTGTTACAACA
ACGAGGGCTGTTCTACTCTATGGCAAAGGACGCCGGATTAGTA
